Addgene plasmid #85500: pDule-IBBN (G2)
Purpose: Plasmid for incorporating the non-canonical amino acid IBBN with the Mj IBBN (G2) synthetase and cognate amber suppressing tRNA in Ecoli.
Depositing lab: Ryan Mehl. Depositing organization: Franklin and Marshall College. Publication: Genetically encoded initiator for polymer growth from proteins. Peeler JC, Woodman BF, Averick S, Miyake-Stoner SJ, Stokes AL, Hess KR, Matyjaszewski K, Mehl RA. J Am Chem Soc. 2010 Oct 6;132(39):13575-7. doi: 10.1021/ja104493d. PubMed 20839808.
Backbone
  Vector backbone: pDule
  Backbone size w/o insert (bp): 5400
  Total vector size (bp): 6300
  Vector type: Bacterial Expression
Growth in bacteria
  Bacterial resistance: Tetracycline, 10 μg/mL
  Growth temperature: 37°C
  Growth strain: DH5alpha
  Copy number: Low Copy
Gene/Insert
  Gene/Insert name: IBBN (G2) synthetase and cognate amber suppressing tRNA derived from M. jannaschii Tyrosine synthetase/tRNA system (alt names: IBBA (G2) synthetase; Bibaf (G2) synthetase)
  Species: Methanocaldococcus jannaschii
  Insert size (bp): 921
  Mutation: Y32G L65E F108W Q109M D158S R162K
  Promoter: lpp (constitutive)
  Cloning method: Restriction Enzyme; 5′ cloning site NcoI (not destroyed); 3′ cloning site KpnI (not destroyed)
  Sequencing primers: 5′ CGTCACTGCGTCTTTTACTG
Terms and licenses: Academic/Nonprofit Terms; Industry Terms: Not Available to Industry
Depositor comments: This synthetase is permissive and can incorporate a variety of amino acids structurally analogous to IBBN. For a more complete functional and structural analysis of this synthetase, also see Cooley et al. Chembiochem. 2014, 15(12): 1810–1819.
How to cite: pDule-IBBN (G2) was a gift from Ryan Mehl (Addgene plasmid # 85500 ; http://n2t.net/addgene:85500 ; RRID:Addgene_85500)
