[The description below was written by a language model from this plasmid's Addgene catalogue record and pLannotate feature annotations shown in this document.]
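Description:
pDule-IBBN (G2) is a low-copy bacterial expression plasmid of about 6.3 kb, built on the pDule backbone and used for genetic code expansion in E. coli. It supplies the orthogonal translation machinery needed to insert the non-canonical amino acid IBBN at amber (TAG) stop codons in a target protein. The plasmid replicates from a p15A origin, which is compatible with ColE1-type plasmids, so it can be maintained alongside a separate expression vector carrying the amber-containing gene of interest. Selection is by tetracycline, through a tet promoter-driven TcR efflux gene.

The payload is an engineered variant of the Methanocaldococcus jannaschii tyrosyl-tRNA synthetase (annotated as tyrS, roughly 0.9 kb) cloned between NcoI and KpnI sites. It carries the substitutions Y32G, L65E, F108W, Q109M, D158S and R162K, which retarget it from tyrosine to IBBN. According to the record it is expressed from the constitutive lpp promoter, although that promoter is not picked up in the automated annotation. An rrnB T1 terminator lies downstream of the synthetase. The cognate amber suppressor tRNA appears as a separate tRNA feature on the opposite strand, followed by a short terminator.

The annotation also detects an araC gene and a partial araBAD promoter just upstream of the synthetase region. Numerous small fragments (lacI, lacZα, CmR, rop, bom, IS1) also appear and look like remnants of the backbone's construction rather than functional parts. The associated publication describes IBBN as a genetically encoded initiator for growing polymers from proteins. The depositor notes that the synthetase is permissive and accepts a range of structurally analogous amino acids.
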