Features (pLannotate 1.2.2; 23 found; start..end, strand, type, name):
     36..79      +  CDS            lacI (fragment): lac repressor; lacI; The lac repressor binds to the lac operator to inhibit transcription in E. coli. This inhibition can be relieved by adding lactose or isopropyl-β-D-thiogalactopyranoside (IPTG).
    194..1111    +  CDS            tyrS: SYY_METJA - Experimental evidence at protein level: Swiss-Prot protein existence level 1. Catalyzes the attachment of tyrosine to tRNA(Tyr) in a two- step reaction: tyrosine is first activated by ATP to form Tyr-AMP and then transferred to the acceptor end of tRNA(Tyr). From Methanocaldococcus jannaschii (strain ATCC 43067 / DSM 2661 / JAL-1 / JCM 10045 / NBRC 100440) (Methanococcus jannaschii).
   1206..1223    +  CDS            capTEV™ (fragment): composite tag for in vivo biotinylation, TEV protease cleavage, and 6xHis tagging
   1330..1445    +  ncRNA          5S rRNA: Accession: RF00001 - 5S ribosomal RNA
   1449..1535    +  terminator     rrnB T1 terminator: Escherichia coli rrnB; transcription terminator T1 from the E. coli rrnB gene
   1544..1614    +  mobile_element IS1 (fragment): prokaryotic transposable element IS1
   1733..1788    -  rep_origin     RSF ori (fragment): Plasmids containing the RSF 1030 origin of replication can be propagated in E. coli cells that contain additional plasmids with compatible origins.
   1876..2421    -  rep_origin     p15A ori: Plasmids containing the medium-copy-number p15A origin of replication can be propagated in E. coli cells that contain a second plasmid with the ColE1 origin.
   2533..2561    +  promoter       tet promoter: E. coli promoter for tetracycline efflux protein gene
   2609..3799    +  CDS            TcR: tetracycline efflux protein; tet; confers resistance to tetracycline
   3954..4051    +  CDS            TcR (fragment): tetracycline efflux protein; tet; confers resistance to tetracycline
   4051..4138    -  CDS            lacZα (fragment): LacZα fragment of β-galactosidase; lacZ fragment
   4146..4175    -  terminator     bacterial terminator (fragment): putative bacterial transcription terminator
   4184..4257    -  ncRNA          tRNA: Accession: RF00005 - tRNA
   4354..4397    -  CDS            lacI (fragment): lac repressor; lacI; The lac repressor binds to the lac operator to inhibit transcription in E. coli. This inhibition can be relieved by adding lactose or isopropyl-β-D-thiogalactopyranoside (IPTG).
   4457..4550    +  CDS            TcR (fragment): tetracycline efflux protein; tet; confers resistance to tetracycline
   4547..4604    -  CDS            TcR (fragment): tetracycline efflux protein; tet; confers resistance to tetracycline
   4591..4689    +  CDS            YPB2_ECOLX (fragment): Protein predicted: Swiss-Prot protein existence level 4. From Escherichia coli.
   4987..5016    -  CDS            CmR (fragment): chloramphenicol acetyltransferase confers resistance to chloramphenicol
   5017..5035    -  misc_feature   bom (fragment): basis of mobility region from pBR322
   5137..5177    -  CDS            rop (fragment): Rop protein, which maintains plasmids at low copy number; rop
   5299..6177    -  CDS            araC: L-arabinose regulatory protein; araC
   6204..6287    +  promoter       araBAD promoter (fragment): araBAD; promoter of the L-arabinose operon of E. coli; the araC regulatory gene is transcribed in the opposite direction (Guzman et al., 1995)
>Addgene plasmid #85500 | pDule-IBBN (G2) | addgene full sequence | sequence record 169863 | Addgene NGS Result
AACTCAGAATAAGAAATGAGGCCGCTCATGGCGTTCTGTTGCCCGTCTCACCGGTGAAAAGAAAAACAAC
CCTGGCGCCGCTTCTTTGAGCGAACGATCAAAAATAAGTGGCGCCCCATCAAAAAAATATTCTCAACATA
AAAAACTTTGTGTAATACTTGTAACGCTGAGTTTACGCTTTGAGGAATCCCCCATGGACGAATTTGAAAT
GATAAAGAGAAACACATCTGAAATTATCAGCGAGGAAGAGTTAAGAGAGGTTTTAAAAAAAGATGAAAAA
TCTGCTGGTATAGGTTTTGAACCAAGTGGTAAAATACATTTAGGGCATTATCTCCAAATAAAAAAGATGA
TTGATTTACAAAATGCTGGATTTGATATAATTATAGAGTTGGCTGATTTACATGCCTATTTAAACCAGAA
AGGAGAGTTGGATGAGATTAGAAAAATAGGAGATTATAACAAAAAAGTTTTTGAAGCAATGGGGTTAAAG
GCAAAATATGTTTATGGAAGTGAATGGATGCTTGATAAGGATTATACACTGAATGTCTATAGATTGGCTT
TAAAAACTACCTTAAAAAGAGCAAGAAGGAGTATGGAACTTATAGCAAGAGAGGATGAAAATCCAAAGGT
TGCTGAAGTTATCTATCCAATAATGCAGGTTAATAGTATTCATTATAAGGGCGTTGATGTTGCAGTTGGA
GGGATGGAGCAGAGAAAAATACACATGTTAGCAAGGGAGCTTTTACCAAAAAAGGTTGTTTGTATTCACA
ACCCTGTCTTAACGGGTTTGGATGGAGAAGGAAAGATGAGTTCTTCAAAAGGGAATTTTATAGCTGTTGA
TGACTCTCCAGAAGAGATTAGGGCTAAGATAAAGAAAGCATACTGCCCAGCTGGAGTTGTTGAAGGAAAT
CCAATAATGGAGATAGCTAAATACTTCCTTGAATATCCTTTAACCATAAAAAGGCCAGAAAAATTTGGTG
GAGATTTGACAGTTAATAGCTATGAGGAGTTAGAGAGTTTATTTAAAAATAAGGAATTGCATCCAATGGA
TTTAAAAAATGCTGTAGCTGAAGAACTTATAAAGATTTTAGAGCCAATTAGAAAGAGATTATAACTGCAG
TTTCAAACGGGTACCATATGGGAATTCGAAGCTTGGGCCCGAACAAAAACTCATCTCAGAAGAGGATCTG
AATAGCGCCGTCGACCATCATCATCATCATCATTGAGTTTAAACGGTCTCCAGCTTGGCTGTTTTGGCGG
ATGAGAGAAGATTTTCAGCCTGATACAGATTAAATCAGAACGCAGAAGCGGTCTGATAAAACAGAATTTG
CCTGGCGGCAGTAGCGCGGTGGTCCCACCTGACCCCATGCCGAACTCAGAAGTGAAACGCCGTAGCGCCG
ATGGTAGTGTGGGGTCTCCCCATGCGAGAGTAGGGAACTGCCAGGCATCAAATAAAACGAAAGGCTCAGT
CGAAAGACTGGGCCTTTCGTTTTATCTGTTGTTTGTCGGTGAACGCTCTCCTGAGTAGGACAAATCCGCC
GGGAGCTGTCCCTCCTGTTCAGCTACTGACGGGGTGGTGCGTAACGGCAAAAGCACCGCCGGACATCAGC
GCTAGCGGAGTGTATACTGGCTTACTATGTTGGCACTGATGAGGGTGTCAGTGAAGTGCTTCATGTGGCA
GGAGAAAAAAGGCTGCACCGGTGCGTCAGCAGAATATGTGATACAGGATATATTCCGCTTCCTCGCTCAC
TGACTCGCTACGCTCGGTCGTTCGACTGCGGCGAGCGGAAATGGCTTACGAACGGGGCGGAGATTTCCTG
GAAGATGCCAGGAAGATACTTAACAGGGAAGTGAGAGGGCCGCGGCAAAGCCGTTTTTCCATAGGCTCCG
CCCCCCTGACAAGCATCACGAAATCTGACGCTCAAATCAGTGGTGGCGAAACCCGACAGGACTATAAAGA
TACCAGGCGTTTCCCCCTGGCGGCTCCCTCGTGCGCTCTCCTGTTCCTGCCTTTCGGTTTACCGGTGTCA
TTCCGCTGTTATGGCCGCGTTTGTCTCATTCCACGCCTGACACTCAGTTCCGGGTAGGCAGTTCGCTCCA
AGCTGGACTGTATGCACGAACCCCCCGTTCAGTCCGACCGCTGCGCCTTATCCGGTAACTATCGTCTTGA
GTCCAACCCGGAAAGACATGCAAAAGCACCACTGGCAGCAGCCACTGGTAATTGATTTAGAGGAGTTAGT
CTTGAAGTCATGCGCCGGTTAAGGCTAAACTGAAAGGACAAGTTTTGGTGACTGCGCTCCTCCAAGCCAG
TTACCTCGGTTCAAAGAGTTGGTAGCTCAGAGAACCTTCGAAAAACCGCCCTGCAAGGCGGTTTTTTCGT
TTTCAGAGCAAGAGATTACGCGCAGACCAAAACGATCTCAAGAAGATCATCTTATTAATCAGATAAAATA
TTTCTAGATTTCAGTGCAATTTATCTCTTCAAATGTAGCACCTGAAGTCAGCCCCATACGATATAAGTTG
TAATTCTCATGTTTGACAGCTTATCATCGATAAGCTTTAATGCGGTAGTTTATCACAGTTAAATTGCTAA
CGCAGTCAGGCACCGTGTATGAAATCTAACAATGCGCTCATCGTCATCCTCGGCACCGTCACCCTGGATG
CTGTAGGCATAGGCTTGGTTATGCCGGTACTGCCGGGCCTCTTGCGGGATATCGTCCATTCCGACAGCAT
CGCCAGTCACTATGGCGTGCTGCTAGCGCTATATGCGTTGATGCAATTTCTATGCGCACCCGTTCTCGGA
GCACTGTCCGACCGCTTTGGCCGCCGCCCAGTCCTGCTCGCTTCGCTACTTGGAGCCACTATCGACTACG
CGATCATGGCGACCACACCCGTCCTGTGGATCCTCTACGCCGGACGCATCGTGGCCGGCATCACCGGCGC
CACAGGTGCGGTTGCTGGCGCCTATATCGCCGACATCACCGATGGGGAAGATCGGGCTCGCCACTTCGGG
CTCATGAGCGCTTGTTTCGGCGTGGGTATGGTGGCAGGCCCCGTGGCCGGGGGACTGTTGGGCGCCATCT
CCTTGCATGCACCATTCCTTGCGGCGGCGGTGCTCAACGGCCTCAACCTACTACTGGGCTGCTTCCTAAT
GCAGGAGTCGCATAAGGGAGAGCGTCGACCGATGCCCTTGAGAGCCTTCAACCCAGTCAGCTCCTTCCGG
TGGGCGCGGGGCATGACTATCGTCGCCGCACTTATGACTGTCTTCTTTATCATGCAACTCGTAGGACAGG
TGCCGGCAGCGCTCTGGGTCATTTTCGGCGAGGACCGCTTTCGCTGGAGCGCGACGATGATCGGCCTGTC
GCTTGCGGTATTCGGAATCTTGCACGCCCTCGCTCAAGCCTTCGTCACTGGTCCCGCCACCAAACGTTTC
GGCGAGAAGCAGGCCATTATCGCCGGCATGGCGGCCGACGCGCTGGGCTACGTCTTGCTGGCGTTCGCGA
CGCGAGGCTGGATGGCCTTCCCCATTATGATTCTTCTCGCTTCCGGCGGCATCGGGATGCCCGCGTTGCA
GGCCATGCTGTCCAGGCAGGTAGATGACGACCATCAGGGACAGCTTCAAGGATCGCTCGCGGCTCTTACC
AGCCTAACTTCGATCATTGGACCGCTGATCGTCACGGCGATTTATGCCGCCTCGGCGAGCACATGGAACG
GGTTGGCATGGATTGTAGGCGCCGCCCTATACCTTGTCTGCCTCCCCGCGTTGCGTCGCGGTGCATGGAG
CCGGGCCACCTCGACCTGAATGGAAGCCGGCGGCACCTCGCTAACGGATTCACCACTCCAAGAATTGGAG
CCAATCAATTCTTGCGGAGAACTGTGAATGCGCAAACCAACCCTTGGCAGAACATATCCATCGCGTCCGC
CATCTCCAGCAGCCGCACGCGGCGCATCTCGGGCTCCTTGCATGCACCATTCCTTGCGGCGGCGGTGCTC
AACGGCCTCAACCTACTACTGGGCTGCTTCCTAATGCAGGAGTCGCATAAGGGAGAGCGTCTGGCGAAAG
GGGGATGTGCTGCAAGGCGATTAAGTTGGGTAACGCCAGGGTTTTCCCAGTCACGACGTTGTAAAACGAC
GGCCAGTGCCAAGCTTAAAAAAAATCCTTAGCTTTCGCTAAGGATCTGCAGTGGTCCGGCGGGCCGGATT
TGAACCAGCGCCATGCGGATTTAGAGTCCGCCGTTCTGCCCTGCTGAACTACCGCCGGGAATTCAGCGTT
ACAAGTATTACACAAAGTTTTTTATGTTGAGAATATTTTTTTGATGGGGCGCCACTTATTTTTGATCGTT
CGCTCAAAGAAGCGGCGCCAGGGTTGTTTTTCTTTTCACCAGTGAGACGGGCAACAGAACGCCATGAGCG
GCCTCATTTCTTATTCTGAGTTACAACAGTCCGCACCGCTGCCGGTAGCTCCTTCCGGTGGGCGCGGGGC
ATGACTATCGTCGCCGCACTTATGACTGTCTTCTTTATCATGCAACTCGTAGGACAGGTGCCGGCAGCGC
CCAACAGTCCCCCGGCCACGGGGCCTGCCACCATACCCACGCCGAAACAAGCGCCCTGCACCATTATGTT
CCGGATCTGCATCGCAGGATGCTGCTGGCTACCCTGTGGAACACCTACATCTGTATTAACGAAGCGCTAA
CCGTTTTTATCATGCTCTGGGAGGCAGAATAAATGATCATATCGTCAATTATTACCTCCACGGGGAGAGC
CTGAGCAAACTGGCCTCAGGCATTTGAGAAGCACACGGTCACACTGCTTCCGGTAGTCAATAAACCGGTA
AACCAGCAATAGACATAAGCGGCTATTTAACGACCCTGCCCTGAACCGACGACCGGGTCGAATTTGCTTT
CGAATTTCTGCCATTCATCCGCTTATTATCACTTATTCAGGCGTAGCAACCAGGCGTTTAAGGGCACCAA
TAACTGCCTTAAAAAAATTACGCCCCGCCCTGCCACTCATCGCAGTTGACTGGGTCATGGCTGCGCCCCG
ACACCCGCCAACACCCGCTGACGCGCCCTGACGGGCTTGTCTGCTCCCGGCATCCGCTTACAGACAAGCT
GTGACCGTCTCCGGGAGCTGCATGTGTCAGAGGTTTTCACCGTCATCACCGAAACGCGCGAGGCAGCAGA
TCAATTCGCGCGCGAAGGCGAAGCGGCATGCATAATGTGCCTGTCAAATGGACGAAGCAGGGATTCTGCA
AACCCTATGCTACTCCGTCAAGCCGTCAATTGTCTGATTCGTTACCAATTATGACAACTTGACGGCTACA
TCATTCACTTTTTCTTCACAACCGGCACGGAACTCGCTCGGGCTGGCCCCGGTGCATTTTTTAAATACCC
GCGAGAAATAGAGTTGATCGTCAAAACCAACATTGCGACCGACGGTGGCGATAGGCATCCGGGTGGTGCT
CAAAAGCAGCTTCGCCTGGCTGATACGTTGGTCCTCGCGCCAGCTTAAGACGCTAATCCCTAACTGCTGG
CGGAAAAGATGTGACAGACGCGACGGCGACAAGCAAACATGCTGTGCGACGCTGGCGATATCAAAATTGC
TGTCTGCCAGGTGATCGCTGATGTACTGACAAGCCTCGCGTACCCGATTATCCATCGGTGGATGGAGCGA
CTCGTTAATCGCTTCCATGCGCCGCAGTAACAATTGCTCAAGCAGATTTATCGCCAGCAGCTCCGAATAG
CGCCCTTCCCCTTGCCCGGCGTTAATGATTTGCCCAAACAGGTCGCTGAAATGCGGCTGGTGCGCTTCAT
CCGGGCGAAAGAACCCCGTATTGGCAAATATTGACGGCCAGTTAAGCCATTCATGCCAGTAGGCGCGCGG
ACGAAAGTAAACCCACTGGTGATACCATTCGCGAGCCTCCGGATGACGACCGTAGTGATGAATCTCTCCT
GGCGGGAACAGCAAAATATCACCCGGTCGGCAAACAAATTCTCGTCCCTGATTTTTCACCACCCCCTGAC
CGCGAATGGTGAGATTGAGAATATAACCTTTCATTCCCAGCGGTCGGTCGATAAAAAAATCGAGATAACC
GTTGGCCTCAATCGGCGTTAAACCCGCCACCAGATGGGCATTAAACGAGTATCCCGGCAGCAGGGGATCA
TTTTGCGCTTCAGCCATACTTTTCATACTCCCGCCATTCAGAGAAGAAACCAATTGTCCATATTGCATCA
GACATTGCCGTCACTGCGTCTTTTACTGGCTCTTCTCGCTAACCAAACCGGTAACCCGGGACCAAGTTTA
CTCATATATACGGACAGCGGTGCGGACTGTTGT
